>Addgene plasmid #122957 | pLenti-CAG-NOTCH2NLB (N2NL-FL)-ires-mCherry | depositor full sequence | sequence record 234802 | pLenti-CAG-NOTCH2NLB (N2NL-FL)-ires-mCherry sequence 12213 bps
GTCGACGGATCGGGAGATCTCCCGATCCCCTATGGTGCACTCTCAGTACAATCTGCTCTGATGCCGCATA
GTTAAGCCAGTATCTGCTCCCTGCTTGTGTGTTGGAGGTCGCTGAGTAGTGCGCGAGCAAAATTTAAGCT
ACAACAAGGCAAGGCTTGACCGACAATTGCATGAAGAATCTGCTTAGGGTTAGGCGTTTTGCGCTGCTTC
GCGATGTACGGGCCAGATATACGCGTTGACATTGATTATTGACTAGTTATTAATAGTAATCAATTACGGG
GTCATTAGTTCATAGCCCATATATGGAGTTCCGCGTTACATAACTTACGGTAAATGGCCCGCCTGGCTGA
CCGCCCAACGACCCCCGCCCATTGACGTCAATAATGACGTATGTTCCCATAGTAACGCCAATAGGGACTT
TCCATTGACGTCAATGGGTGGAGTATTTACGGTAAACTGCCCACTTGGCAGTACATCAAGTGTATCATAT
GCCAAGTACGCCCCCTATTGACGTCAATGACGGTAAATGGCCCGCCTGGCATTATGCCCAGTACATGACC
TTATGGGACTTTCCTACTTGGCAGTACATCTACGTATTAGTCATCGCTATTACCATGGTGATGCGGTTTT
GGCAGTACATCAATGGGCGTGGATAGCGGTTTGACTCACGGGGATTTCCAAGTCTCCACCCCATTGACGT
CAATGGGAGTTTGTTTTGGCACCAAAATCAACGGGACTTTCCAAAATGTCGTAACAACTCCGCCCCATTG
ACGCAAATGGGCGGTAGGCGTGTACGGTGGGAGGTCTATATAAGCAGCGCGTTTTGCCTGTACTGGGTCT
CTCTGGTTAGACCAGATCTGAGCCTGGGAGCTCTCTGGCTAACTAGGGAACCCACTGCTTAAGCCTCAAT
AAAGCTTGCCTTGAGTGCTTCAAGTAGTGTGTGCCCGTCTGTTGTGTGACTCTGGTAACTAGAGATCCCT
CAGACCCTTTTAGTCAGTGTGGAAAATCTCTAGCAGTGGCGCCCGAACAGGGACTTGAAAGCGAAAGGGA
AACCAGAGGAGCTCTCTCGACGCAGGACTCGGCTTGCTGAAGCGCGCACGGCAAGAGGCGAGGGGCGGCG
ACTGGTGAGTACGCCAAAAATTTTGACTAGCGGAGGCTAGAAGGAGAGAGATGGGTGCGAGAGCGTCAGT
ATTAAGCGGGGGAGAATTAGATCGCGATGGGAAAAAATTCGGTTAAGGCCAGGGGGAAAGAAAAAATATA
AATTAAAACATATAGTATGGGCAAGCAGGGAGCTAGAACGATTCGCAGTTAATCCTGGCCTGTTAGAAAC
ATCAGAAGGCTGTAGACAAATACTGGGACAGCTACAACCATCCCTTCAGACAGGATCAGAAGAACTTAGA
TCATTATATAATACAGTAGCAACCCTCTATTGTGTGCATCAAAGGATAGAGATAAAAGACACCAAGGAAG
CTTTAGACAAGATAGAGGAAGAGCAAAACAAAAGTAAGACCACCGCACAGCAAGCGGCCGCTGATCTTCA
GACCTGGAGGAGGAGATATGAGGGACAATTGGAGAAGTGAATTATATAAATATAAAGTAGTAAAAATTGA
ACCATTAGGAGTAGCACCCACCAAGGCAAAGAGAAGAGTGGTGCAGAGAGAAAAAAGAGCAGTGGGAATA
GGAGCTTTGTTCCTTGGGTTCTTGGGAGCAGCAGGAAGCACTATGGGCGCAGCGTCAATGACGCTGACGG
TACAGGCCAGACAATTATTGTCTGGTATAGTGCAGCAGCAGAACAATTTGCTGAGGGCTATTGAGGCGCA
ACAGCATCTGTTGCAACTCACAGTCTGGGGCATCAAGCAGCTCCAGGCAAGAATCCTGGCTGTGGAAAGA
TACCTAAAGGATCAACAGCTCCTGGGGATTTGGGGTTGCTCTGGAAAACTCATTTGCACCACTGCTGTGC
CTTGGAATGCTAGTTGGAGTAATAAATCTCTGGAACAGATTTGGAATCACACGACCTGGATGGAGTGGGA
CAGAGAAATTAACAATTACACAAGCTTAATACACTCCTTAATTGAAGAATCGCAAAACCAGCAAGAAAAG
AATGAACAAGAATTATTGGAATTAGATAAATGGGCAAGTTTGTGGAATTGGTTTAACATAACAAATTGGC
TGTGGTATATAAAATTATTCATAATGATAGTAGGAGGCTTGGTAGGTTTAAGAATAGTTTTTGCTGTACT
TTCTATAGTGAATAGAGTTAGGCAGGGATATTCACCATTATCGTTTCAGACCCACCTCCCAACCCCGAGG
GGACCCGACAGGCCCGAAGGAATAGAAGAAGAAGGTGGAGAGAGAGACAGAGACAGATCCATTCGATTAG
TGAACGGATCGGCACTGCGTGCGCCAATTCTGCAGACAAATGGCAGTATTCATCCACAATTTTAAAAGAA
AAGGGGGGATTGGGGGGTACAGTGCAGGGGAAAGAATAGTAGACATAATAGCAACAGACATACAAACTAA
AGAATTACAAAAACAAATTACAAAAATTCAAAATTTTCGGGTTTATTACAGGGACAGCAGAGATCCAGTT
TGGTTAATCCGCGTTACATAACTTACGGTAAATGGCCCGCCTGGCTGACCGCCCAACGACCCCCGCCCAT
TGACGTCAATAATGACGTATGTTCCCATAGTAACGCCAATAGGGACTTTCCATTGACGTCAATGGGTGGA
GTATTTACGGTAAACTGCCCACTTGGCAGTACATCAAGTGTATCATATGCCAAGTACGCCCCCTATTGAC
GTCAATGACGGTAAATGGCCCGCCTGGCATTATGCCCAGTACATGACCTTATGGGACTTTCCTACTTGGC
AGTACATCTACGTATTAGTCATCGCTATTACCATGGTCGAGGTGAGCCCCACGTTCTGCTTCACTCTCCC
CATCTCCCCCCCCTCCCCACCCCCAATTTTGTATTTATTTATTTTTTAATTATTTTGTGCAGCGATGGGG
GCGGGGGGGGGGGGGGGGCGCGCGCCAGGCGGGGCGGGGCGGGGCGAGGGGCGGGGCGGGGCGAGGCGGA
GAGGTGCGGCGGCAGCCAATCAGAGCGGCGCGCTCCGAAAGTTTCCTTTTATGGCGAGGCGGCGGCGGCG
GCGGCCCTATAAAAAGCGAAGCGCGCGGCGGGCGGGAGTCGCTGCGTTGCCTTCGCCCCGTGCCCCGCTC
CGCGCCGCCTCGCGCCGCCCGCCCCGGCTCTGACTGACCGCGTTACTCCCACAGGTGAGCGGGCGGGACG
GCCCTTCTCCTCCGGGCTGTAATTAGCGCTTGGTTTAATGACGGCTCGTTTCTTTTCTGTGGCTGCGTGA
AAGCCTTAAAGGGCTCCGGGAGGGCCCTTTGTGCGGGGGGGAGCGGCTCGGGGGGTGCGTGCGTGTGTGT
GTGCGTGGGGAGCGCCGCGTGCGGCCCGCGCTGCCCGGCGGCTGTGAGCGCTGCGGGCGCGGCGCGGGGC
TTTGTGCGCTCCGCGTGTGCGCGAGGGGAGCGCGGCCGGGGGCGGTGCCCCGCGGTGCGGGGGGGCTGCG
AGGGGAACAAAGGCTGCGTGCGGGGTGTGTGCGTGGGGGGGTGAGCAGGGGGTGTGGGCGCGGCGGTCGG
GCTGTAACCCCCCCCTGCACCCCCCTCCCCGAGTTGCTGAGCACGGCCCGGCTTCGGGTGCGGGGCTCCG
TACGGGGCGTGGCGCGGGGCTCGCCGTGCCGGGCGGGGGGTGGCGGCAGGTGGGGGTGCCGGGCGGGGCG
GGGCCGCCTCGGGCCGGGGAGGGCTCGGGGGAGGGGCGCGGCGGCCCCCGGAGCGCCGGCGGCTGTCGAG
GCGCGGCGAGCCGCAGCCATTGCCTTTTATGGTAATCGTGCGAGAGGGCGCAGGGACTTCCTTTGTCCCA
AATCTGTGCGGAGCCGAAATCTGGGAGGCGCCGCCGCACCCCCTCTAGCGGGCGCGGGGCGAAGCGGTGC
GGCGCCGGCAGGAAGGAAATGGGCGGGGAGGGCCTTCGTGCGTCGCCGCGCCGCCGTCCCCTTCTCCCTC
TCCAGCCTCGGGGCTGTCCGCGGGGGGACGGCTGCCTTCGGGGGGGACGGGGCAGGGCGGGGTTCGGCTT
CTGGCGTGTGACCGGCGGCTCTAGAGCCTCTGCTAACCATGTTCATGCCTTCTTCTTTTTCCTACAGCTC
CTGGGCAACGTGCTGGTTATTGTGCTGTCTCATCATTTTGGCAAAGAATTGCTCGAGCGTAATACGACTC
ACTATAGGGAGACCCAAGCTTGATTTAGGTGACACTATAGAATACAAGCTACTTGTTCTTTTTGCAGACC
ACCATGCCCGCCCTGCGCCCCGCTCTGCTGTGGGCGCTGCTGGCGCTCTGGCTGTGCTGCGCGACCCCCG
CGCATGCATTGCAGTGTCGAGATGGCTATGAACCCTGTGTAAATGAAGGAATGTGTGTTACCTACCACAA
TGGCACAGGATACTGCAAATGTCCAGAAGGCTTCTTGGGGGAATATTGTCAACATCGAGACCCCTGTGAG
AAGAACCGCTGCCAGAATGGTGGGACTTGTGTGGCCCAGGCCATGCTGGGGAAAGCCACGTGCCGATGTG
CCTCAGGGTTTACAGGAGAGGACTGCCAATACTCGACATCTCATCCATGCTTTGTGTCTCGACCTTGCCT
GAATGGCGGCACATGCCATATGCTCAGCCGGGATACCTATGAGTGCACCTGTCAAGTCGGGTTTACAGGT
AAGGAGTGCCAATGGACCGATGCCTGCCTGTCTCATCCCTGTGCAAATGGAAGTACCTGTACCACTGTGG
CCAACCAGTTCTCCTGCAAATGCCTCACAGGCTTCACAGGGCAGAAGTGTGAGACTGATGTCAATGAGTG
TGACATTCCAGGACACTGCCAGCATGGTGGCATCTGCCTCAACCTGCCTGGTTCCTACCAGTGCCAGTGC
CTTCAGGGCTTCACAGGCCAGTACTGTGACAGCCTGTATGTGCCCTGTGCACCCTCGCCTTGTGTCAATG
GAGGCACCTGTCGGCAGACTGGTGACTTCACTTTTGAGTGCAACTGCCTTCCAGAAACAGTGAGAAGAGG
AACAGAGCTCTGGGAAAGAGACAGGGAAGTCTGGAATGGAAAAGAACACGATGAGAATCACCACCATCAT
CACCACGGATCCCATCGATTTAAAGCTATGGAGCAAAAGCTCATTTCTGAAGAGGACTTGAATGAAATGG
AGCAAAAGCTCATTTCTGAAGAGGACTTGAATGAAATGGAGCAAAAGCTCATTTCTGAAGAGGACTTGAA
TGAAATGGAGCAAAAGCTCATTTCTGAAGAGGACTTGAATGAAATGGAGCAAAAGCTCATTTCTGAAGAG
GACTTGAATGAAATGGAGAGCTTGGGCGACCTCACCATGGAGCAAAAGCTCATTTCTGAAGAGGACTTGA
ATTTAGAGATCTAGAATTCGATGTGTGTTACCTACGCTAGCGTTAACGATCCGCCCCTCTCCCTCCCCCC
CCCCTAACGTTACTGGCCGAAGCCGCTTGGAATAAGGCCGGTGTGCGTTTGTCTATATGTTATTTTCCAC
CATATTGCCGTCTTTTGGCAATGTGAGGGCCCGGAAACCTGGCCCTGTCTTCTTGACGAGCATTCCTAGG
GGTCTTTCCCCTCTCGCCAAAGGAATGCAAGGTCTGTTGAATGTCGTGAAGGAAGCAGTTCCTCTGGAAG
CTTCTTGAAGACAAACAACGTCTGTAGCGACCCTTTGCAGGCAGCGGAACCCCCCACCTGGCGACAGGTG
CCTCTGCGGCCAAAAGCCACGTGTATAAGATACACCTGCAAAGGCGGCACAACCCCAGTGCCACGTTGTG
AGTTGGATAGTTGTGGAAAGAGTCAAATGGCTCTCCTCAAGCGTATTCAACAAGGGGCTGAAGGATGCCC
AGAAGGTACCCCATTGTATGGGATCTGATCTGGGGCCTCGGTACACATGCTTTACATGTGTTTAGTCGAG
GTTAAAAAAACGTCTAGGCCCCCCGAACCACGGGGACGTGGTTTTCCTTTGAAAAACACGATGATAATAT
GGCCACAACCGGCTGGAGACGTGGAGGAGAACCCTGGACCTATGGTGAGCAAGGGCGAGGAGGATAACAT
GGCCATCATCAAGGAGTTCATGCGCTTCAAGGTGCACATGGAGGGCTCCGTGAACGGCCACGAGTTCGAG
ATCGAGGGCGAGGGCGAGGGCCGCCCCTACGAGGGCACCCAGACCGCCAAGCTGAAGGTGACCAAGGGTG
GCCCCCTGCCCTTCGCCTGGGACATCCTGTCCCCTCAGTTCATGTACGGCTCCAAGGCCTACGTGAAGCA
CCCCGCCGACATCCCCGACTACTTGAAGCTGTCCTTCCCCGAGGGCTTCAAGTGGGAGCGCGTGATGAAC
TTCGAGGACGGCGGCGTGGTGACCGTGACCCAGGACTCCTCCCTGCAGGACGGCGAGTTCATCTACAAGG
TGAAGCTGCGCGGCACCAACTTCCCCTCCGACGGCCCCGTAATGCAGAAGAAGACCATGGGCTGGGAGGC
CTCCTCCGAGCGGATGTACCCCGAGGACGGCGCCCTGAAGGGCGAGATCAAGCAGAGGCTGAAGCTGAAG
GACGGCGGCCACTACGACGCTGAGGTCAAGACCACCTACAAGGCCAAGAAGCCCGTGCAGCTGCCCGGCG
CCTACAACGTCAACATCAAGTTGGACATCACCTCCCACAACGAGGACTACACCATCGTGGAACAGTACGA
ACGCGCCGAGGGCCGCCACTCCACCGGCGGCATGGACGAGCTGTACAAGTAAGCGGCCGCGACTCTAGAG
TCGACCTGCAGGCATGCAAGCTTGATATCAAGCTTATCGATAATCAACCTCTGGATTACAAAATTTGTGA
AAGATTGACTGGTATTCTTAACTATGTTGCTCCTTTTACGCTATGTGGATACGCTGCTTTAATGCCTTTG
TATCATGCTATTGCTTCCCGTATGGCTTTCATTTTCTCCTCCTTGTATAAATCCTGGTTGCTGTCTCTTT
ATGAGGAGTTGTGGCCCGTTGTCAGGCAACGTGGCGTGGTGTGCACTGTGTTTGCTGACGCAACCCCCAC
TGGTTGGGGCATTGCCACCACCTGTCAGCTCCTTTCCGGGACTTTCGCTTTCCCCCTCCCTATTGCCACG
GCGGAACTCATCGCCGCCTGCCTTGCCCGCTGCTGGACAGGGGCTCGGCTGTTGGGCACTGACAATTCCG
TGGTGTTGTCGGGGAAATCATCGTCCTTTCCTTGGCTGCTCGCCTGTGTTGCCACCTGGATTCTGCGCGG
GACGTCCTTCTGCTACGTCCCTTCGGCCCTCAATCCAGCGGACCTTCCTTCCCGCGGCCTGCTGCCGGCT
CTGCGGCCTCTTCCGCGTCTTCGCCTTCGCCCTCAGACGAGTCGGATCTCCCTTTGGGCCGCCTCCCCGC
ATCGATACCGTCGACCTCGTCGAGACCTAGAAAAACATGGAGCAATCACAAGTAGCAATACAGCAGCTAC
CAATGCTGATTGTGCCTGGCTAGAAGCACAAGAGGAGGAGGAGGTGGGTTTTCCAGTCACACCTCAGGTA
CCTTTAAGACCAATGACTTACAAGGCAGCTGTAGATCTTAGCCACTTTTTAAAAGAAAAGGGGGGACTGG
AAGGGCTAATTCACTCCCAACGAAGACAAGATATCCTTGATCTGTGGATCTACCACACACAAGGCTACTT
CCCTGATTGGCAGAACTACACACCAGGGCCAGGGATCAGATATCCACTGACCTTTGGATGGTGCTACAAG
CTAGTACCAGTTGAGCAAGAGAAGGTAGAAGAAGCCAATGAAGGAGAGAACACCCGCTTGTTACACCCTG
TGAGCCTGCATGGGATGGATGACCCGGAGAGAGAAGTATTAGAGTGGAGGTTTGACAGCCGCCTAGCATT
TCATCACATGGCCCGAGAGCTGCATCCGGACTGTACTGGGTCTCTCTGGTTAGACCAGATCTGAGCCTGG
GAGCTCTCTGGCTAACTAGGGAACCCACTGCTTAAGCCTCAATAAAGCTTGCCTTGAGTGCTTCAAGTAG
TGTGTGCCCGTCTGTTGTGTGACTCTGGTAACTAGAGATCCCTCAGACCCTTTTAGTCAGTGTGGAAAAT
CTCTAGCAGGGCCCGTTTAAACCCGCTGATCAGCCTCGACTGTGCCTTCTAGTTGCCAGCCATCTGTTGT
TTGCCCCTCCCCCGTGCCTTCCTTGACCCTGGAAGGTGCCACTCCCACTGTCCTTTCCTAATAAAATGAG
GAAATTGCATCGCATTGTCTGAGTAGGTGTCATTCTATTCTGGGGGGTGGGGTGGGGCAGGACAGCAAGG
GGGAGGATTGGGAAGACAATAGCAGGCATGCTGGGGATGCGGTGGGCTCTATGGCTTCTGAGGCGGAAAG
AACCAGCTGGGGCTCTAGGGGGTATCCCC
[124 nt withheld, positions 8500-8623]
C
[91 nt withheld, positions 8625-8715]
A
[49 nt withheld, positions 8717-8765]
CCTTTGACGTTGGAGTCCACGTTCTTT
[37 nt withheld, positions 8793-8829]
ACCCTATCTCGGTCTATTCTTTTGATTTATAAGGGATTTTGCCGATTTCGGCCTATTGGTTAAAAAATGA
GCTGATTTAACAAAAATTTAACGCGAATTAATTCTGTGGAATGTGTGTCAGTTAGGGTGTGGAAAGTCCC
CAGGCTCCCCAGCAGGCAGAAGTATGCAAAGCATGCATCTCAATTAGTCAGCAACCAGGTGTGGAAAGTC
CCCAGGCTCCCCAGCAGGCAGAAGTATGCAAAGCATGCATCTCAATTAGTCAGCAACCATAGTCCCGCCC
CTAACTCCGCCCATCCCGCCCCTAACTCCGCCCAGTTCCGCCCATTCTCCGCCCCATGGCTGACTAATTT
TTTTTATTTATGCAGAGGCCGAGGCCGCCTCTGCCTCTGAGCTATTCCAGAAGTAGTGAGGAGGCTTTTT
TGGAGGCCTAGGCTTTTGCAAAAAGCTCCCGGGAGCTTGTATATCCATTTTCGGATCTGATCAGCACGTG
TTGACAATTAATCATCGGCATAGTATATCGGCATAGTATAATACGACAAGGTGAGGAACTAAACCATGGC
CAAGTTGACCAGTGCCGTTCCGGTGCTCACCGCGCGCGACGTCGCCGGAGCGGTCGAGTTCTGGACCGAC
CGGCTCGGGTTCTCCCGGGACTTCGTGGAGGACGACTTCGCCGGTGTGGTCCGGGACGACGTGACCCTGT
TCATCAGCGCGGTCCAGGACCAGGTGGTGCCGGACAACACCCTGGCCTGGGTGTGGGTGCGCGGCCTGGA
CGAGCTGTACGCCGAGTGGTCGGAGGTCGTGTCCACGAACTTCCGGGACGCCTCCGGGCCGGCCATGACC
GAGATCGGCGAGCAGCCGTGGGGGCGGGAGTTCGCCCTGCGCGACCCGGCCGGCAACTGCGTGCACTTCG
TGGCCGAGGAGCAGGACTGACACGTGCTACGAGATTTCGATTCCACCGCCGCCTTCTATGAAAGGTTGGG
CTTCGGAATCGTTTTCCGGGACGCCGGCTGGATGATCCTCCAGCGCGGGGATCTCATGCTGGAGTTCTTC
GCCCACCCCAACTTGTTTATTGCAGCTTATAATGGTTACAAATAAAGCAATAGCATCACAAATTTCACAA
ATAAAGCATTTTTTTCACTGCATTCTAGTTGTGGTTTGTCCAAACTCATCAATGTATCTTATCATGTCTG
TATACCGTCGACCTCTAGCTAGAGCTTGGCGTAATCATGGTCATAGCTGTTTCCTGTGTGAAATTGTTAT
CCGCTCACAATTCCACACAACATACGAGCCGGAAGCATAAAGTGTAAAGCCTGGGGTGCCTAATGAGTGA
GCTAACTCACATTAATTGCGTTGCGCTCACTGCCCGCTTTCCAGTCGGGAAACCTGTCGTGCCAGCTGCA
TTAATGAATCGGCCAACGCGCGGGGAGAGGCGGTTTGCGTATTGGGCGCTCTTCCGCTTCCTCGCTCACT
GACTCGCTGCGCTCGGTCGTTCGGCTGCGGCGAGCGGTATCAGCTCACTCAAAGGCGGTAATACGGTTAT
CCACAGAATCAGGGGATAACGCAGGAAAGAACATGTGAGCAAAAGGCCAGCAAAAGGCCAGGAACCGTAA
AAAGGCCGCGTTGCTGGCGTTTTTCCATAGGCTCCGCCCCCCTGACGAGCATCACAAAAATCGACGCTCA
AGTCAGAGGTGGCGAAACCCGACAGGACTATAAAGATACCAGGCGTTTCCCCCTGGAAGCTCCCTCGTGC
GCTCTCCTGTTCCGACCCTGCCGCTTACCGGATACCTGTCCGCCTTTCTCCCTTCGGGAAGCGTGGCGCT
TTCTCATAGCTCACGCTGTAGGTATCTCAGTTCGGTGTAGGTCGTTCGCTCCAAGCTGGGCTGTGTGCAC
GAACCCCCCGTTCAGCCCGACCGCTGCGCCTTATCCGGTAACTATCGTCTTGAGTCCAACCCGGTAAGAC
ACGACTTATCGCCACTGGCAGCAGCCACTGGTAACAGGATTAGCAGAGCGAGGTATGTAGGCGGTGCTAC
AGAGTTCTTGAAGTGGTGGCCTAACTACGGCTACACTAGAAGAACAGTATTTGGTATCTGCGCTCTGCTG
AAGCCAGTTACCTTCGGAAAAAGAGTTGGTAGCTCTTGATCCGGCAAACAAACCACCGCTGGTAGCGGTG
GTTTTTTTGTTTGCAAGCAGCAGATTACGCGCAGAAAAAAAGGATCTCAAGAAGATCCTTTGATCTTTTC
TACGGGGTCTGACGCTCAGTGGAACGAAAACTCACGTTAAGGGATTTTGGTCATGAGATTATCAAAAAGG
ATCTTCACCTAGATCCTTTTAAATTAAAAATGAAGTTTTAAATCAATCTAAAGTATATATGAGTAAACTT
GGTCTGACAGTTACCAATGCTTAATCAGTGAGGCACCTATCTCAGCGATCTGTCTATTTCGTTCATCCAT
AGTTGCCTGACTCCCCGTCGTGTAGATAACTACGATACGGGAGGGCTTACCATCTGGCCCCAGTGCTGCA
ATGATACCGCGAGACCCACGCTCACCGGCTCCAGATTTATCAGCAATAAACCAGCCAGCCGGAAGGGCCG
AGCGCAGAAGTGGTCCTGCAACTTTATCCGCCTCCATCCAGTCTATTAATTGTTGCCGGGAAGCTAGAGT
AAGTAGTTCGCCAGTTAATAGTTTGCGCAACGTTGTTGCCATTGCTACAGGCATCGTGGTGTCACGCTCG
TCGTTTGGTATGGCTTCATTCAGCTCCGGTTCCCAACGATCAAGGCGAGTTACATGATCCCCCATGTTGT
GCAAAAAAGCGGTTAGCTCCTTCGGTCCTCCGATCGTTGTCAGAAGTAAGTTGGCCGCAGTGTTATCACT
CATGGTTATGGCAGCACTGCATAATTCTCTTACTGTCATGCCATCCGTAAGATGCTTTTCTGTGACTGGT
GAGTACTCAACCAAGTCATTCTGAGAATAGTGTATGCGGCGACCGAGTTGCTCTTGCCCGGCGTCAATAC
GGGATAATACCGCGCCACATAGCAGAACTTTAAAAGTGCTCATCATTGGAAAACGTTCTTCGGGGCGAAA
ACTCTCAAGGATCTTACCGCTGTTGAGATCCAGTTCGATGTAACCCACTCGTGCACCCAACTGATCTTCA
GCATCTTTTACTTTCACCAGCGTTTCTGGGTGAGCAAAAACAGGAAGGCAAAATGCCGCAAAAAAGGGAA
TAAGGGCGACACGGAAATGTTGAATACTCATACTCTTCCTTTTTCAATATTATTGAAGCATTTATCAGGG
TTATTGTCTCATGAGCGGATACATATTTGAATGTATTTAGAAAAATAAACAAATAGGGGTTCCGCGCACA
TTTCCCCGAAAAGTGCCACCTGAC
Features (pLannotate 1.2.2; 43 found; start..end, strand, type, name):
     31..83      -  misc_feature   bom (fragment): basis of mobility region from pBR322
    238..617     +  enhancer       CMV enhancer: human cytomegalovirus immediate early enhancer
    618..817     +  promoter       CMV promoter: human cytomegalovirus (CMV) immediate early promoter
    835..1015    +  LTR            5' LTR (truncated): truncated 5' long terminal repeat (LTR) from HIV-1
   1062..1187    +  misc_feature   HIV-1 Ψ: packaging signal of human immunodeficiency virus type 1
   1171..1534    +  CDS            HIV-1 gag (fragment): gag protein from human immunodeficiency virus 1; gag
   1680..1913    +  misc_feature   RRE: The Rev response element (RRE) of HIV-1 allows for Rev-dependent mRNA export from the nucleus to the cytoplasm.
   2290..2390    +  CDS            Rev (fragment): human immunodeficiency virus 1 (HIV-1) Rev protein; rev; enhances nuclear export of unspliced and incompletely spliced viral mRNAs
   2440..2557    +  misc_feature   cPPT/CTS: central polypurine tract and central termination sequence of HIV-1
   2602..2905    +  enhancer       CMV enhancer: human cytomegalovirus immediate early enhancer
   2907..3184    +  promoter       chicken β-actin promoter: No description available
   3185..4197    +  intron         chimeric intron: chimera between introns from chicken β-actin and rabbit β-globin
   4260..4278    +  promoter       T7 promoter: promoter for bacteriophage T7 RNA polymerase
   4293..4311    +  promoter       SP6 promoter: promoter for bacteriophage SP6 RNA polymerase
   4344..5168    +  CDS            NOTCH2NLB: NT2NB_HUMAN - Experimental evidence at protein level: Swiss-Prot protein existence level 1. Human-specific protein that promotes neural progenitor proliferation and evolutionary expansion of the brain neocortex by regulating the Notch signaling pathway (PubMed:29856954, PubMed:29856955, PubMed:29561261). Able to promote neural progenitor self-renewal, possibly by down-regulating neuronal differentiation genes, thereby delaying the differentiation of neuronal progenitors and leading to an overall final increase in neuronal production (PubMed:29856954, PubMed:29856955). Acts by enhancing the Not
   5211..5240    +  CDS            Myc: Myc (human c-Myc proto-oncogene) epitope tag
   5250..5279    +  CDS            Myc: Myc (human c-Myc proto-oncogene) epitope tag
   5289..5318    +  CDS            Myc: Myc (human c-Myc proto-oncogene) epitope tag
   5328..5357    +  CDS            Myc: Myc (human c-Myc proto-oncogene) epitope tag
   5367..5396    +  CDS            Myc: Myc (human c-Myc proto-oncogene) epitope tag
   5430..5459    +  CDS            Myc: Myc (human c-Myc proto-oncogene) epitope tag
   5514..6100    +  misc_feature   IRES2: internal ribosome entry site (IRES) of the encephalomyocarditis virus (EMCV)
   6132..6839    +  CDS            mCherry: mCherry is a basic (constitutively fluorescent) red fluorescent protein published in 2004, derived from Discosoma sp.. It is reported to be a very rapidly-maturing monomer with low acid sensitivity.
   6853..6883    +  misc_feature   MCS (fragment): pUC18/19 multiple cloning site
   6884..6902    +  misc_feature   MCS (fragment): pBluescript multiple cloning site
   6902..7490    +  misc_feature   WPRE: woodchuck hepatitis virus posttranscriptional regulatory element
   7427..8011    +  CDS            nef (fragment): NEF_HV1H2 - Experimental evidence at protein level: Swiss-Prot protein existence level 1. Extracellular Nef protein targets CD4(+) T-lymphocytes for apoptosis by interacting with CXCR4 surface receptors. From Human immunodeficiency virus type 1 group M subtype B (isolate HXB2) (HIV-1).
   8018..8198    +  LTR            5' LTR (truncated): truncated 5' long terminal repeat (LTR) from HIV-1
   8230..8454    +  polyA_signal   bGH poly(A) signal: bovine growth hormone polyadenylation signal
   8458..8479    +  promoter       SV40 promoter (fragment): SV40 enhancer and early promoter
   8500..8928    +  rep_origin     f1 ori (sequence partly withheld): f1 bacteriophage origin of replication; arrow indicates direction of (+) strand synthesis
   8942..9271    +  promoter       SV40 promoter: SV40 enhancer and early promoter
   9319..9366    +  promoter       EM7 promoter: synthetic bacterial promoter&nbsp
   9385..9759    +  CDS            BleoR: antibiotic-binding protein; Sh ble from Streptoalloteichus hindustanus; confers resistance to bleomycin, phleomycin, and Zeocin™
   9769..9894    +  CDS            ble (fragment): BLE_KLEPN - Experimental evidence at protein level: Swiss-Prot protein existence level 1. Binding protein with a strong affinity to the bleomycin family of antibiotics. Binds to CL990; an antimitotic-antibiotic compound. From Klebsiella pneumoniae.
   9889..10010   +  polyA_signal   SV40 poly(A) signal: SV40 polyadenylation signal
  10081..10103   -  protein_bind   lac operator (fragment): The lac repressor binds to the lac operator to inhibit transcription in E. coli. This inhibition can be relieved by adding lactose or isopropyl-β-D-thiogalactopyranoside (IPTG). lac repressor encoded by lacI
  10107..10137   -  promoter       lac promoter: promoter for the E. coli lac operon
  10152..10173   -  protein_bind   CAP binding site: CAP binding activates transcription in the presence of cAMP. E. coli catabolite activator protein
  10186..10278   -  CDS            lacI (fragment): lac repressor; lacI; The lac repressor binds to the lac operator to inhibit transcription in E. coli. This inhibition can be relieved by adding lactose or isopropyl-β-D-thiogalactopyranoside (IPTG).
  10461..11049   -  rep_origin     ori: high-copy-number ColE1/pMB1/pBR322/pUC origin of replication
  11220..12080   -  CDS            AmpR: β-lactamase; bla; confers resistance to ampicillin, carbenicillin, and related antibiotics
  12081..12185   -  promoter       AmpR promoter: bla
