>Addgene plasmid #122957 | pLenti-CAG-NOTCH2NLB (N2NL-FL)-ires-mCherry | addgene full sequence | sequence record 244431 | Addgene NGS Result
GTCGACGGATCGGGAGATCTCCCGATCCCCTATGGTGCACTCTCAGTACAATCTGCTCTGATGCCGCATA
GTTAAGCCAGTATCTGCTCCCTGCTTGTGTGTTGGAGGTCGCTGAGTAGTGCGCGAGCAAAATTTAAGCT
ACAACAAGGCAAGGCTTGACCGACAATTGCATGAAGAATCTGCTTAGGGTTAGGCGTTTTGCGCTGCTTC
GCGATGTACGGGCCAGATATACGCGTTGACATTGATTATTGACTAGTTATTAATAGTAATCAATTACGGG
GTCATTAGTTCATAGCCCATATATGGAGTTCCGCGTTACATAACTTACGGTAAATGGCCCGCCTGGCTGA
CCGCCCAACGACCCCCGCCCATTGACGTCAATAATGACGTATGTTCCCATAGTAACGCCAATAGGGACTT
TCCATTGACGTCAATGGGTGGAGTATTTACGGTAAACTGCCCACTTGGCAGTACATCAAGTGTATCATAT
GCCAAGTACGCCCCCTATTGACGTCAATGACGGTAAATGGCCCGCCTGGCATTATGCCCAGTACATGACC
TTATGGGACTTTCCTACTTGGCAGTACATCTACGTATTAGTCATCGCTATTACCATGGTGATGCGGTTTT
GGCAGTACATCAATGGGCGTGGATAGCGGTTTGACTCACGGGGATTTCCAAGTCTCCACCCCATTGACGT
CAATGGGAGTTTGTTTTGGCACCAAAATCAACGGGACTTTCCAAAATGTCGTAACAACTCCGCCCCATTG
ACGCAAATGGGCGGTAGGCGTGTACGGTGGGAGGTCTATATAAGCAGCGCGTTTTGCCTGTACTGGGTCT
CTCTGGTTAGACCAGATCTGAGCCTGGGAGCTCTCTGGCTAACTAGGGAACCCACTGCTTAAGCCTCAAT
AAAGCTTGCCTTGAGTGCTTCAAGTAGTGTGTGCCCGTCTGTTGTGTGACTCTGGTAACTAGAGATCCCT
CAGACCCTTTTAGTCAGTGTGGAAAATCTCTAGCAGTGGCGCCCGAACAGGGACTTGAAAGCGAAAGGGA
AACCAGAGGAGCTCTCTCGACGCAGGACTCGGCTTGCTGAAGCGCGCACGGCAAGAGGCGAGGGGCGGCG
ACTGGTGAGTACGCCAAAAATTTTGACTAGCGGAGGCTAGAAGGAGAGAGATGGGTGCGAGAGCGTCAGT
ATTAAGCGGGGGAGAATTAGATCGCGATGGGAAAAAATTCGGTTAAGGCCAGGGGGAAAGAAAAAATATA
AATTAAAACATATAGTATGGGCAAGCAGGGAGCTAGAACGATTCGCAGTTAATCCTGGCCTGTTAGAAAC
ATCAGAAGGCTGTAGACAAATACTGGGACAGCTACAACCATCCCTTCAGACAGGATCAGAAGAACTTAGA
TCATTATATAATACAGTAGCAACCCTCTATTGTGTGCATCAAAGGATAGAGATAAAAGACACCAAGGAAG
CTTTAGACAAGATAGAGGAAGAGCAAAACAAAAGTAAGACCACCGCACAGCAAGCGGCCGCTGATCTTCA
GACCTGGAGGAGGAGATATGAGGGACAATTGGAGAAGTGAATTATATAAATATAAAGTAGTAAAAATTGA
ACCATTAGGAGTAGCACCCACCAAGGCAAAGAGAAGAGTGGTGCAGAGAGAAAAAAGAGCAGTGGGAATA
GGAGCTTTGTTCCTTGGGTTCTTGGGAGCAGCAGGAAGCACTATGGGCGCAGCGTCAATGACGCTGACGG
TACAGGCCAGACAATTATTGTCTGGTATAGTGCAGCAGCAGAACAATTTGCTGAGGGCTATTGAGGCGCA
ACAGCATCTGTTGCAACTCACAGTCTGGGGCATCAAGCAGCTCCAGGCAAGAATCCTGGCTGTGGAAAGA
TACCTAAAGGATCAACAGCTCCTGGGGATTTGGGGTTGCTCTGGAAAACTCATTTGCACCACTGCTGTGC
CTTGGAATGCTAGTTGGAGTAATAAATCTCTGGAACAGATTTGGAATCACACGACCTGGATGGAGTGGGA
CAGAGAAATTAACAATTACACAAGCTTAATACACTCCTTAATTGAAGAATCGCAAAACCAGCAAGAAAAG
AATGAACAAGAATTATTGGAATTAGATAAATGGGCAAGTTTGTGGAATTGGTTTAACATAACAAATTGGC
TGTGGTATATAAAATTATTCATAATGATAGTAGGAGGCTTGGTAGGTTTAAGAATAGTTTTTGCTGTACT
TTCTATAGTGAATAGAGTTAGGCAGGGATATTCACCATTATCGTTTCAGACCCACCTCCCAACCCCGAGG
GGACCCGACAGGCCCGAAGGAATAGAAGAAGAAGGTGGAGAGAGAGACAGAGACAGATCCATTCGATTAG
TGAACGGATCGGCACTGCGTGCGCCAATTCTGCAGACAAATGGCAGTATTCATCCACAATTTTAAAAGAA
AAGGGGGGATTGGGGGGTACAGTGCAGGGGAAAGAATAGTAGACATAATAGCAACAGACATACAAACTAA
AGAATTACAAAAACAAATTACAAAAATTCAAAATTTTCGGGTTTATTACAGGGACAGCAGAGATCCAGTT
TGGTTAATCCGCGTTACATAACTTACGGTAAATGGCCCGCCTGGCTGACCGCCCAACGACCCCCGCCCAT
TGACGTCAATAATGACGTATGTTCCCATAGTAACGCCAATAGGGACTTTCCATTGACGTCAATGGGTGGA
GTATTTACGGTAAACTGCCCACTTGGCAGTACATCAAGTGTATCATATGCCAAGTACGCCCCCTATTGAC
GTCAATGACGGTAAATGGCCCGCCTGGCATTATGCCCAGTACATGACCTTATGGGACTTTCCTACTTGGC
AGTACATCTACGTATTAGTCATCGCTATTACCATGGTCGAGGTGAGCCCCACGTTCTGCTTCACTCTCCC
CATCTCCCCCCCCTCCCCACCCCCAATTTTGTATTTATTTATTTTTTAATTATTTTGTGCAGCGATGGGG
GCGGGGGGGGGGGGGGGGCGCGCGCCRGGSGGGGSGGGGSGGGGSGGGGGGSGGGGSGGGGSGRGGSGGR
GRGGKGCGGCGGCAGCCAATCAGAGCGGCGCGCTCCGAAAGTTTCCTTTTATGGCGAGGCGGCGGCGGCG
GCGGCCCTATAAAAAGCGAAGCGCGCGGCGGGCGGGAGTCGCTGCGCGCTGCCTTCGCCCCGTGCCCCGC
TCCGCCGCCGCCTCGCGCCGCCCGCCCCGGCTCTGACTGACCGCGTTACTCCCACAGGTGAGCGGGCGGG
ACGGCCCTTCTCCTCCGGGCTGTAATTAGCGCTTGGTTTAATGACGGCTTGTTTCTTTTCTGTGGCTGCG
TGAAAGCCTTGAGGGGCTCCGGGAGGGCCCTTTGTGCGGGGGGAGCGGCTCGGGGGGTGCGTGCGTGTGT
GTGTGCGTGGGGAGCGCCGCGTGCGGCTCCGCGCTGCCCGGCGGCTGTGAGCGCTGCGGGCGCGGCGCGG
GGCTTTGTGCGCTCCGCAGTGTGCGCGAGGGGAGCGCGGCCGGGGGCGGTGCCCCGCGGTGCGGGGGGGG
CTGCGAGGGGAACAAAGGCTGCGTGCGGGGTGTGTGCGTGGGGGGGTGAGCAGGGGGTGTGGGCGCGTCG
GTCGGGCTGCAACCCCCCCTGCACCCCCCTCCCCGAGTTGCTGAGCACGGCCCGGCTTCGGGTGCGGGGC
TCCGTACGGGGCGTGGCGCGGGGCTCGCCGTGCCGGGCGGGGGGTGGCGGCAGGTGGGGGTGCCGGGCGG
GGCGGGGCCGCCYCGGGCCGGGGRGGGCTCGGGGGRGGGGCGCGGCGGCCCCCGGAGCGCCGGCGGCTGT
CGAGGCGCGGCGAGCCGCAGCCATTGCCTTTTATGGTAATCGTGCGAGAGGGCGCAGGGACTTCCTTTGT
CCCAAATCTGTGCGGAGCCGAAATCTGGGAGGCGCCGCCGCACCCCCTCTAGCGGGCGCGGGGCGAAGCG
GTGCGGCGCCGGCAGGAAGGAAATGGGCGGGGAGGGCCTTCGTGCGTCGCCGCGCCGCCGTCCCCTTCTC
CCTCTCCAGCCTCGGGGCTGTCCGCGGGGGGACGGCTGCCTTCGGGGGGGACGGGGCAGGGCGGGGTTCG
GCTTCTGGCGTGTGACCGGCGGCTCTAGAGCCTCTGCTAACCATGTTCATGCCTTCTTCTTTTTCCTACA
GCTCCTGGGCAACGTGCTGGTTATTGTGCTGTCTCATCATTTTGGCAAAGAATTGCTCGAGCGTAATACG
ACTCACTATAGGGAGACCCAAGCTTGATTTAGGTGACACTATAGAATACAAGCTACTTGTTCTTTTTGCA
GACCACCATGCCCGCCCTGCGCCCCGCTCTGCTGTGGGCGCTGCTGGCGCTCTGGCTGTGCTGCGCGACC
CCCGCGCATGCATTGCAGTGTCGAGATGGCTATGAACCCTGTGTAAATGAAGGAATGTGTGTTACCTACC
ACAATGGCACAGGATACTGCAAATGTCCAGAAGGCTTCTTGGGGGAATATTGTCAACATCGAGACCCCTG
TGAGAAGAACCGCTGCCAGAATGGTGGGACTTGTGTGGCCCAGGCCATGCTGGGGAAAGCCACGTGCCGA
TGTGCCTCAGGGTTTACAGGAGAGGACTGCCAGTACTCGACATCTCATCCATGCTTTGTGTCTCGACCTT
GCCTGAATGGCGGCACATGCCATATGCTCAGCCGGGATACCTATGAGTGCACCTGTCAAGTCGGGTTTAC
AGGTAAGGAGTGCCAATGGACCGATGCCTGCCTGTCTCATCCCTGTGCAAATGGAAGTACCTGTACCACT
GTGGCCAACCAGTTCTCCTGCAAATGCCTCACAGGCTTCACAGGGCAGAAGTGTGAGACTGATGTCAATG
AGTGTGACATTCCAGGACACTGCCAGCATGGTGGCATCTGCCTCAACCTGCCTGGTTCCTACCAGTGCCA
GTGCCTTCAGGGCTTCACAGGCCAGTACTGTGACAGCCTGTATGTGCCCTGTGCACCCTCGCCTTGTGTC
AATGGAGGCACCTGTCGGCAGACTGGTGACTTCACTTTTGAGTGCAACTGCCTTCCAGAAACAGTGAGAA
GAGGAACAGAGCTCTGGGAAAGAGACAGGGAAGTCTGGAATGGAAAAGAACACGATGAGAATCACCACCA
TCATCACCACGGATCCCATCGATTTAAAGCTATGGAGCAAAAGCTCATTTCTGAAGAGGACTTGAATGAA
ATGGAGCAAAAGCTCATTTCTGAAGAGGACTTGAATGAAATGGAGCAAAAGCTCATTTCTGAAGAGGACT
TGAATGAAATGGAGCAAAAGCTCATTTCTGAAGAGGACTTGAATGAAATGGAGCAAAAGCTCATTTCTGA
AGAGGACTTGAATGAAATGGAGAGCTTGGGCGACCTCACCATGGAGCAAAAGCTCATTTCTGAAGAGGAC
TTGAATTTAGAGATCTAGAATTAGATGTGTGTTACCTACGCTAGCGTTAACGATCCGCCCCTCTCCCTCC
CCCCCCCCTAACGTTACTGGCCGAAGCCGCTTGGAATAAGGCCGGTGTGCGTTTGTCTATATGTTATTTT
CCACCATATTGCCGTCTTTTGGCAATGTGAGGGCCCGGAAACCTGGCCCTGTCTTCTTGACGAGCATTCC
TAGGGGTCTTTCCCCTCTCGCCAAAGGAATGCAAGGTCTGTTGAATGTCGTGAAGGAAGCAGTTCCTCTG
GAAGCTTCTTGAAGACAAACAACGTCTGTAGCGACCCTTTGCAGGCAGCGGAACCCCCCACCTGGCGACA
GGTGCCTCTGCGGCCAAAAGCCACGTGTATAAGATACACCTGCAAAGGCGGCACAACCCCAGTGCCACGT
TGTGAGTTGGATAGTTGTGGAAAGAGTCAAATGGCTCTCCTCAAGCGTATTCAACAAGGGGCTGAAGGAT
GCCCAGAAGGTACCCCATTGTATGGGATCTGATCTGGGGCCTCGGTACACATGCTTTACATGTGTTTAGT
CGAGGTTAAAAAAACGTCTAGGCCCCCCGAACCACGGGGACGTGGTTTTCCTTTGAAAAACACGATGATA
ATATGGCCACAACCGGCTGGAGACGTGGAGGAGAACCCTGGACCTATGGTGAGCAAGGGCGAGGAGGATA
ACATGGCCATCATCAAGGAGTTCATGCGCTTCAAGGTGCACATGGAGGGCTCCGTGAACGGCCACGAGTT
CGAGATCGAGGGCGAGGGCGAGGGCCGCCCCTACGAGGGCACCCAGACCGCCAAGCTGAAGGTGACCAAG
GGTGGCCCCCTGCCCTTCGCCTGGGACATCCTGTCCCCTCAGTTCATGTACGGCTCCAAGGCCTACGTGA
AGCACCCCGCCGACATCCCCGACTACTTGAAGCTGTCCTTCCCCGAGGGCTTCAAGTGGGAGCGCGTGAT
GAACTTCGAGGACGGCGGCGTGGTGACCGTGACCCAGGACTCCTCCCTGCAGGACGGCGAGTTCATCTAC
AAGGTGAAGCTGCGCGGCACCAACTTCCCCTCCGACGGCCCCGTAATGCAGAAGAAGACCATGGGCTGGG
AGGCCTCCTCCGAGCGGATGTACCCCGAGGACGGCGCCCTGAAGGGCGAGATCAAGCAGAGGCTGAAGCT
GAAGGACGGCGGCCACTACGACGCTGAGGTCAAGACCACCTACAAGGCCAAGAAGCCCGTGCAGCTGCCC
GGCGCCTACAACGTCAACATCAAGTTGGACATCACCTCCCACAACGAGGACTACACCATCGTGGAACAGT
ACGAACGCGCCGAGGGCCGCCACTCCACCGGCGGCATGGACGAGCTGTACAAGTAAGCGGCCGCGACTCT
AGAGTCGACCTGCAGGCATGCAAGCTTGATATCAAGCTTATCGATAATCAACCTCTGGATTACAAAATTT
GTGAAAGATTGACTGGTATTCTTAACTATGTTGCTCCTTTTACGCTATGTGGATACGCTGCTTTAATGCC
TTTGTATCATGCTATTGCTTCCCGTATGGCTTTCATTTTCTCCTCCTTGTATAAATCCTGGTTGCTGTCT
CTTTATGAGGAGTTGTGGCCCGTTGTCAGGCAACGTGGCGTGGTGTGCACTGTGTTTGCTGACGCAACCC
CCACTGGTTGGGGCATTGCCACCACCTGTCAGCTCCTTTCCGGGACTTTCGCTTTCCCCCTCCCTATTGC
CACGGCGGAACTCATCGCCGCCTGCCTTGCCCGCTGCTGGACAGGGGCTCGGCTGTTGGGCACTGACAAT
TCCGTGGTGTTGTCGGGGAAATCATCGTCCTTTCCTTGGCTGCTCGCCTGTGTTGCCACCTGGATTCTGC
GCGGGACGTCCTTCTGCTACGTCCCTTCGGCCCTCAATCCAGCGGACCTTCCTTCCCGCGGCCTGCTGCC
GGCTCTGCGGCCTCTTCCGCGTCTTCGCCTTCGCCCTCAGACGAGTCGGATCTCCCTTTGGGCCGCCTCC
CCGCATCGATACCGTCGACCTCGTCGAGACCTAGAAAAACATGGAGCAATCACAAGTAGCAATACAGCAG
CTACCAATGCTGATTGTGCCTGGCTAGAAGCACAAGAGGAGGAGGAGGTGGGTTTTCCAGTCACACCTCA
GGTACCTTTAAGACCAATGACTTACAAGGCAGCTGTAGATCTTAGCCACTTTTTAAAAGAAAAGGGGGGA
CTGGAAGGGCTAATTCACTCCCAACGAAGACAAGATATCCTTGATCTGTGGATCTACCACACACAAGGCT
ACTTCCCTGATTGGCAGAACTACACACCAGGGCCAGGGATCAGATATCCACTGACCTTTGGATGGTGCTA
CAAGCTAGTACCAGTTGAGCAAGAGAAGGTAGAAGAAGCCAATGAAGGAGAGAACACCCGCTTGTTACAC
CCTGTGAGCCTGCATGGGATGGATGACCCGGAGAGAGAAGTATTAGAGTGGAGGTTTGACAGCCGCCTAG
CATTTCATCACATGGCCCGAGAGCTGCATCCGGACTGTACTGGGTCTCTCTGGTTAGACCAGATCTGAGC
CTGGGAGCTCTCTGGCTAACTAGGGAACCCACTGCTTAAGCCTCAATAAAGCTTGCCTTGAGTGCTTCAA
GTAGTGTGTGCCCGTCTGTTGTGTGACTCTGGTAACTAGAGATCCCTCAGACCCTTTTAGTCAGTGTGGA
AAATCTCTAGCAGGGCCCGTTTAAACCCGCTGATCAGCCTCGACTGTGCCTTCTAGTTGCCAGCCATCTG
TTGTTTGCCCCTCCCCCGTGCCTTCCTTGACCCTGGAAGGTGCCACTCCCACTGTCCTTTCCTAATAAAA
TGAGGAAATTGCATCGCATTGTCTGAGTAGGTGTCATTCTATTCTGGGGGGTGGGGTGGGGCAGGACAGC
AAGGGGGAGGATTGGGAAGACAATAGCAGGCATGCTGGGGATGCGGTGGGCTCTATGGCTTCTGAGGCGG
AAAGAACCAGCTGGGGCTCTAGGGGGTATCCCC
[124 nt withheld, positions 8504-8627]
C
[91 nt withheld, positions 8629-8719]
A
[49 nt withheld, positions 8721-8769]
CCTTTGACGTTGGAGTCCACGTTCTTT
[37 nt withheld, positions 8797-8833]
ACCCTATCTCGGTCTATTCTTTTGATTTATAAGGGATTTTGCCGATTTCGGCCTATTGGTTAAAAAATGA
GCTGATTTAACAAAAATTTAACGCGAATTAATTCTGTGGAATGTGTGTCAGTTAGGGTGTGGAAAGTCCC
CAGGCTCCCCAGCAGGCAGAAGTATGCAAAGCATGCATCTCAATTAGTCAGCAACCAGGTGTGGAAAGTC
CCCAGGCTCCCCAGCAGGCAGAAGTATGCAAAGCATGCATCTCAATTAGTCAGCAACCATAGTCCCGCCC
CTAACTCCGCCCATCCCGCCCCTAACTCCGCCCAGTTCCGCCCATTCTCCGCCCCATGGCTGACTAATTT
TTTTTATTTATGCAGAGGCCGAGGCCGCCTCTGCCTCTGAGCTATTCCAGAAGTAGTGAGGAGGCTTTTT
TGGAGGCCTAGGCTTTTGCAAAAAGCTCCCGGGAGCTTGTATATCCATTTTCGGATCTGATCAGCACGTG
TTGACAATTAATCATCGGCATAGTATATCGGCATAGTATAATACGACAAGGTGAGGAACTAAACCATGGC
CAAGTTGACCAGTGCCGTTCCGGTGCTCACCGCGCGCGACGTCGCCGGAGCGGTCGAGTTCTGGACCGAC
CGGCTCGGGTTCTCCCGGGACTTCGTGGAGGACGACTTCGCCGGTGTGGTCCGGGACGACGTGACCCTGT
TCATCAGCGCGGTCCAGGACCAGGTGGTGCCGGACAACACCCTGGCCTGGGTGTGGGTGCGCGGCCTGGA
CGAGCTGTACGCCGAGTGGTCGGAGGTCGTGTCCACGAACTTCCGGGACGCCTCCGGGCCGGCCATGACC
GAGATCGGCGAGCAGCCGTGGGGGCGGGAGTTCGCCCTGCGCGACCCGGCCGGCAACTGCGTGCACTTCG
TGGCCGAGGAGCAGGACTGACACGTGCTACGAGATTTCGATTCCACCGCCGCCTTCTATGAAAGGTTGGG
CTTCGGAATCGTTTTCCGGGACGCCGGCTGGATGATCCTCCAGCGCGGGGATCTCATGCTGGAGTTCTTC
GCCCACCCCAACTTGTTTATTGCAGCTTATAATGGTTACAAATAAAGCAATAGCATCACAAATTTCACAA
ATAAAGCATTTTTTTCACTGCATTCTAGTTGTGGTTTGTCCAAACTCATCAATGTATCTTATCATGTCTG
TATACCGTCGACCTCTAGCTAGAGCTTGGCGTAATCATGGTCATAGCTGTTTCCTGTGTGAAATTGTTAT
CCGCTCACAATTCCACACAACATACGAGCCGGAAGCATAAAGTGTAAAGCCTGGGGTGCCTAATGAGTGA
GCTAACTCACATTAATTGCGTTGCGCTCACTGCCCGCTTTCCAGTCGGGAAACCTGTCGTGCCAGCTGCA
TTAATGAATCGGCCAACGCGCGGGGAGAGGCGGTTTGCGTATTGGGCGCTCTTCCGCTTCCTCGCTCACT
GACTCGCTGCGCTCGGTCGTTCGGCTGCGGCGAGCGGTATCAGCTCACTCAAAGGCGGTAATACGGTTAT
CCACAGAATCAGGGGATAACGCAGGAAAGAACATGTGAGCAAAAGGCCAGCAAAAGGCCAGGAACCGTAA
AAAGGCCGCGTTGCTGGCGTTTTTCCATAGGCTCCGCCCCCCTGACGAGCATCACAAAAATCGACGCTCA
AGTCAGAGGTGGCGAAACCCGACAGGACTATAAAGATACCAGGCGTTTCCCCCTGGAAGCTCCCTCGTGC
GCTCTCCTGTTCCGACCCTGCCGCTTACCGGATACCTGTCCGCCTTTCTCCCTTCGGGAAGCGTGGCGCT
TTCTCATAGCTCACGCTGTAGGTATCTCAGTTCGGTGTAGGTCGTTCGCTCCAAGCTGGGCTGTGTGCAC
GAACCCCCCGTTCAGCCCGACCGCTGCGCCTTATCCGGTAACTATCGTCTTGAGTCCAACCCGGTAAGAC
ACGACTTATCGCCACTGGCAGCAGCCACTGGTAACAGGATTAGCAGAGCGAGGTATGTAGGCGGTGCTAC
AGAGTTCTTGAAGTGGTGGCCTAACTACGGCTACACTAGAAGAACAGTATTTGGTATCTGCGCTCTGCTG
AAGCCAGTTACCTTCGGAAAAAGAGTTGGTAGCTCTTGATCCGGCAAACAAACCACCGCTGGTAGCGGTG
GTTTTTTTGTTTGCAAGCAGCAGATTACGCGCAGAAAAAAAGGATCTCAAGAAGATCCTTTGATCTTTTC
TACGGGGTCTGACGCTCAGTGGAACGAAAACTCACGTTAAGGGATTTTGGTCATGAGATTATCAAAAAGG
ATCTTCACCTAGATCCTTTTAAATTAAAAATGAAGTTTTAAATCAATCTAAAGTATATATGAGTAAACTT
GGTCTGACAGTTACCAATGCTTAATCAGTGAGGCACCTATCTCAGCGATCTGTCTATTTCGTTCATCCAT
AGTTGCCTGACTCCCCGTCGTGTAGATAACTACGATACGGGAGGGCTTACCATCTGGCCCCAGTGCTGCA
ATGATACCGCGAGACCCACGCTCACCGGCTCCAGATTTATCAGCAATAAACCAGCCAGCCGGAAGGGCCG
AGCGCAGAAGTGGTCCTGCAACTTTATCCGCCTCCATCCAGTCTATTAATTGTTGCCGGGAAGCTAGAGT
AAGTAGTTCGCCAGTTAATAGTTTGCGCAACGTTGTTGCCATTGCTACAGGCATCGTGGTGTCACGCTCG
TCGTTTGGTATGGCTTCATTCAGCTCCGGTTCCCAACGATCAAGGCGAGTTACATGATCCCCCATGTTGT
GCAAAAAAGCGGTTAGCTCCTTCGGTCCTCCGATCGTTGTCAGAAGTAAGTTGGCCGCAGTGTTATCACT
CATGGTTATGGCAGCACTGCATAATTCTCTTACTGTCATGCCATCCGTAAGATGCTTTTCTGTGACTGGT
GAGTACTCAACCAAGTCATTCTGAGAATAGTGTATGCGGCGACCGAGTTGCTCTTGCCCGGCGTCAATAC
GGGATAATACCGCGCCACATAGCAGAACTTTAAAAGTGCTCATCATTGGAAAACGTTCTTCGGGGCGAAA
ACTCTCAAGGATCTTACCGCTGTTGAGATCCAGTTCGATGTAACCCACTCGTGCACCCAACTGATCTTCA
GCATCTTTTACTTTCACCAGCGTTTCTGGGTGAGCAAAAACAGGAAGGCAAAATGCCGCAAAAAAGGGAA
TAAGGGCGACACGGAAATGTTGAATACTCATACTCTTCCTTTTTCAATATTATTGAAGCATTTATCAGGG
TTATTGTCTCATGAGCGGATACATATTTGAATGTATTTAGAAAAATAAACAAATAGGGGTTCCGCGCACA
TTTCCCCGAAAAGTGCCACCTGAC
Features (pLannotate 1.2.2; 42 found; start..end, strand, type, name):
     31..83      -  misc_feature   bom (fragment): basis of mobility region from pBR322
    238..617     +  enhancer       CMV enhancer: human cytomegalovirus immediate early enhancer
    618..817     +  promoter       CMV promoter: human cytomegalovirus (CMV) immediate early promoter
    835..1015    +  LTR            5' LTR (truncated): truncated 5' long terminal repeat (LTR) from HIV-1
   1062..1187    +  misc_feature   HIV-1 Ψ: packaging signal of human immunodeficiency virus type 1
   1171..1534    +  CDS            HIV-1 gag (fragment): gag protein from human immunodeficiency virus 1; gag
   1680..1913    +  misc_feature   RRE: The Rev response element (RRE) of HIV-1 allows for Rev-dependent mRNA export from the nucleus to the cytoplasm.
   2290..2390    +  CDS            Rev (fragment): human immunodeficiency virus 1 (HIV-1) Rev protein; rev; enhances nuclear export of unspliced and incompletely spliced viral mRNAs
   2440..2557    +  misc_feature   cPPT/CTS: central polypurine tract and central termination sequence of HIV-1
   2602..2905    +  enhancer       CMV enhancer: human cytomegalovirus immediate early enhancer
   3185..4201    +  intron         chimeric intron: chimera between introns from chicken β-actin and rabbit β-globin
   4264..4282    +  promoter       T7 promoter: promoter for bacteriophage T7 RNA polymerase
   4297..4315    +  promoter       SP6 promoter: promoter for bacteriophage SP6 RNA polymerase
   4348..5172    +  CDS            NOTCH2NLB: NT2NB_HUMAN - Experimental evidence at protein level: Swiss-Prot protein existence level 1. Human-specific protein that promotes neural progenitor proliferation and evolutionary expansion of the brain neocortex by regulating the Notch signaling pathway (PubMed:29856954, PubMed:29856955, PubMed:29561261). Able to promote neural progenitor self-renewal, possibly by down-regulating neuronal differentiation genes, thereby delaying the differentiation of neuronal progenitors and leading to an overall final increase in neuronal production (PubMed:29856954, PubMed:29856955). Acts by enhancing the Not
   5215..5244    +  CDS            Myc: Myc (human c-Myc proto-oncogene) epitope tag
   5254..5283    +  CDS            Myc: Myc (human c-Myc proto-oncogene) epitope tag
   5293..5322    +  CDS            Myc: Myc (human c-Myc proto-oncogene) epitope tag
   5332..5361    +  CDS            Myc: Myc (human c-Myc proto-oncogene) epitope tag
   5371..5400    +  CDS            Myc: Myc (human c-Myc proto-oncogene) epitope tag
   5434..5463    +  CDS            Myc: Myc (human c-Myc proto-oncogene) epitope tag
   5518..6104    +  misc_feature   IRES2: internal ribosome entry site (IRES) of the encephalomyocarditis virus (EMCV)
   6136..6843    +  CDS            mCherry: mCherry is a basic (constitutively fluorescent) red fluorescent protein published in 2004, derived from Discosoma sp.. It is reported to be a very rapidly-maturing monomer with low acid sensitivity.
   6857..6887    +  misc_feature   MCS (fragment): pUC18/19 multiple cloning site
   6888..6906    +  misc_feature   MCS (fragment): pBluescript multiple cloning site
   6906..7494    +  misc_feature   WPRE: woodchuck hepatitis virus posttranscriptional regulatory element
   7431..8015    +  CDS            nef (fragment): NEF_HV1H2 - Experimental evidence at protein level: Swiss-Prot protein existence level 1. Extracellular Nef protein targets CD4(+) T-lymphocytes for apoptosis by interacting with CXCR4 surface receptors. From Human immunodeficiency virus type 1 group M subtype B (isolate HXB2) (HIV-1).
   8022..8202    +  LTR            5' LTR (truncated): truncated 5' long terminal repeat (LTR) from HIV-1
   8234..8458    +  polyA_signal   bGH poly(A) signal: bovine growth hormone polyadenylation signal
   8462..8483    +  promoter       SV40 promoter (fragment): SV40 enhancer and early promoter
   8504..8932    +  rep_origin     f1 ori (sequence partly withheld): f1 bacteriophage origin of replication; arrow indicates direction of (+) strand synthesis
   8946..9275    +  promoter       SV40 promoter: SV40 enhancer and early promoter
   9323..9370    +  promoter       EM7 promoter: synthetic bacterial promoter&nbsp
   9389..9763    +  CDS            BleoR: antibiotic-binding protein; Sh ble from Streptoalloteichus hindustanus; confers resistance to bleomycin, phleomycin, and Zeocin™
   9773..9898    +  CDS            ble (fragment): BLE_KLEPN - Experimental evidence at protein level: Swiss-Prot protein existence level 1. Binding protein with a strong affinity to the bleomycin family of antibiotics. Binds to CL990; an antimitotic-antibiotic compound. From Klebsiella pneumoniae.
   9893..10014   +  polyA_signal   SV40 poly(A) signal: SV40 polyadenylation signal
  10085..10107   -  protein_bind   lac operator (fragment): The lac repressor binds to the lac operator to inhibit transcription in E. coli. This inhibition can be relieved by adding lactose or isopropyl-β-D-thiogalactopyranoside (IPTG). lac repressor encoded by lacI
  10111..10141   -  promoter       lac promoter: promoter for the E. coli lac operon
  10156..10177   -  protein_bind   CAP binding site: CAP binding activates transcription in the presence of cAMP. E. coli catabolite activator protein
  10190..10282   -  CDS            lacI (fragment): lac repressor; lacI; The lac repressor binds to the lac operator to inhibit transcription in E. coli. This inhibition can be relieved by adding lactose or isopropyl-β-D-thiogalactopyranoside (IPTG).
  10465..11053   -  rep_origin     ori: high-copy-number ColE1/pMB1/pBR322/pUC origin of replication
  11224..12084   -  CDS            AmpR: β-lactamase; bla; confers resistance to ampicillin, carbenicillin, and related antibiotics
  12085..12189   -  promoter       AmpR promoter: bla
