[The description below was written by a language model from this plasmid's Addgene catalogue record and pLannotate feature annotations shown in this document.]
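Description:
pLenti-CAG-NOTCH2NLB (N2NL-FL)-ires-mCherry is an HIV-1-based lentiviral transfer plasmid of about 12.2 kb for expressing full-length human NOTCH2NLB together with a red fluorescent reporter. It is propagated in E. coli through a high-copy ColE1/pUC-type origin with ampicillin resistance, and an f1 origin is also present. Outside the viral region, an SV40/EM7-driven BleoR cassette could confer Zeocin resistance, but it would not be carried into transduced cells. A CMV enhancer/promoter fused to a truncated 5' LTR drives the genomic RNA in packaging cells. This is followed by the Ψ packaging signal with a gag fragment, the RRE for Rev-dependent export, and the cPPT/CTS. The downstream LTR is also annotated as truncated and is followed by a bGH polyadenylation signal.

The internal expression cassette uses the CAG promoter (CMV enhancer, chicken β-actin promoter and chimeric intron). It transcribes a bicistronic message: the NOTCH2NLB coding sequence fused at its C terminus to six Myc epitope repeats, then an EMCV IRES directing translation of mCherry, and a WPRE to enhance transcript expression. Transduced cells are therefore marked by red fluorescence, while the protein can be detected through the Myc tag. The catalogue insert size of 1131 bp appears to cover the annotated 825 bp coding region plus the tag. The two sequence records (depositor and sequencing-derived) differ by only four nucleotides, within the chimeric intron, and have essentially the same annotation. The β-actin promoter segment is called only in the depositor record.

NOTCH2NLB is a human-specific regulator of Notch signalling that promotes neural progenitor self-renewal. The associated work used such constructs to study cortical neurogenesis.
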