Addgene plasmid #122957: pLenti-CAG-NOTCH2NLB (N2NL-FL)-ires-mCherry
Purpose: Lentiviral expression of NOTCH2NLB full length under CAG promoter with mCherry expression
Depositing lab: Pierre Vanderhaeghen. Depositing organization: Vlaams Instituut voor Biotechnologie (VIB, vzw). Publication: Human-Specific NOTCH2NL Genes Expand Cortical Neurogenesis through Delta/Notch Regulation. Suzuki IK, Gacquer D, Van Heurck R, Kumar D, Wojno M, Bilheu A, Herpoel A, Lambert N, Cheron J, Polleux F, Detours V, Vanderhaeghen P. Cell. 2018 May 31;173(6):1370-1384.e16. doi: 10.1016/j.cell.2018.03.067. Epub 2018 May 31. PubMed 29856955.
Backbone
  Vector backbone: lentiviral
  Backbone manufacturer: Dr. Cecile Charrier
  Vector type: Lentiviral
Growth in bacteria
  Bacterial resistance: Ampicillin, 100 μg/mL
  Growth temperature: 37°C
  Growth strain: NEB Stable
  Growth instructions: Stbl3 is also recommended.
  Copy number: Unknown
Gene/Insert
  Gene/Insert name: NOTCH2NLB (alt name: N2NLB)
  Species: H. sapiens (human)
  Insert size (bp): 1131
  Entrez Gene: NOTCH2NLB (a.k.a. N2N, NOTCH2NL, NOTCH2NLA)
  Promoter: CAG promoter
  Tag / fusion protein: 6xmyc tag (C terminal on insert)
  Cloning method: Unknown
  Sequencing primers: 5′ CTACAGCTCCTGGGCAACGT
Terms and licenses: Academic/Nonprofit Terms; Industry Terms: Not Available to Industry
How to cite: pLenti-CAG-NOTCH2NLB (N2NL-FL)-ires-mCherry was a gift from Pierre Vanderhaeghen (Addgene plasmid # 122957 ; http://n2t.net/addgene:122957 ; RRID:Addgene_122957)
